>Addgene plasmid #194130 | pLenti6MFV SLC10A1 | addgene full sequence | sequence record 380754 | Addgene NGS Result
GTGAACGGATCTCGACGGTATCGATAAGCTTGGGAGTTCCGCGTTACATAACTTACGGTAAATGGCCCGC
CTGGCTGACCGCCCAACGACCCCCGCCCATTGACGTCAATAATGACGTATGTTCCCATAGTAACGCCAAT
AGGGACTTTCCATTGACGTCAATGGGTGGAGTATTTACGGTAAACTGCCCACTTGGCAGTACATCAAGTG
TATCATATGCCAAGTACGCCCCCTATTGACGTCAATGACGGTAAATGGCCCGCCTGGCATTATGCCCAGT
ACATGACCTTATGGGACTTTCCTACTTGGCAGTACATCTACGTATTAGTCATCGCTATTACCATGGTGAT
GCGGTTTTGGCAGTACATCAATGGGCGTGGATAGCGGTTTGACTCACGGGGATTTCCAAGTCTCCACCCC
ATTGACGTCAATGGGAGTTTGTTTTGGCACCAAAATCAACGGGACTTTCCAAAATGTCGTAACAACTCCG
CCCCATTGACGCAAATGGGCGGTAGGCGTGTACGGTGGGAGGTCTATATAAGCAGAGCTCGTTTAGTGAA
CCGTCAGATCGCCTGGAGACGCCATCCACGCTGTTTTGACCTCCATAGAAGACACCGACTCTAGAGGATC
CGCCACCATGGATTACAAGGATGACGACGATAAGAGCCCGGGCGGATCGTTGGAGAATCTTTATTTTCAG
GGTCAAGGTAAGCCTATCCCTAACCCTCTCCTCGGTCTCGATTCTACGTCTAGACTGCAGGAATTCATGG
AGGCCCACAACGCGTCTGCCCCATTCAACTTCACCCTGCCACCCAACTTTGGCAAGCGCCCCACAGACCT
GGCACTGAGCGTCATCCTGGTGTTCATGTTGTTCTTCATCATGCTCTCGCTGGGCTGCACCATGGAGTTC
AGCAAGATCAAGGCTCACTTATGGAAGCCTAAAGGGCTGGCCATCGCCCTGGTGGCACAGTATGGCATCA
TGCCCCTCACGGCCTTTGTGCTGGGCAAGGTCTTCCGGCTGAAGAACATTGAGGCACTGGCCATCTTGGT
CTGTGGCTGCTCACCTGGAGGGAACCTGTCCAATGTCTTCAGTCTGGCCATGAAGGGGGACATGAACCTC
AGCATTGTGATGACCACCTGCTCCACCTTCTGTGCCCTTGGCATGATGCCTCTCCTCCTGTACATCTACT
CCAGGGGGATCTATGATGGGGACCTGAAGGACAAGGTGCCCTATAAAGGCATCGTGATATCACTGGTCCT
GGTTCTCATTCCTTGCACCATAGGGATCGTCCTCAAATCCAAACGGCCACAATACATGCGCTATGTCATC
AAGGGAGGGATGATCATCATTCTCTTGTGCAGTGTGGCCGTCACAGTTCTCTCTGCCATCAATGTGGGGA
AGAGCATCATGTTTGCCATGACACCACTCTTGATTGCCACCTCCTCCCTGATGCCTTTTATTGGCTTTCT
GCTGGGTTATGTTCTCTCTGCTCTCTTCTGCCTCAATGGACGGTGCAGACGCACTGTCAGCATGGAGACT
GGATGCCAAAATGTCCAACTCTGTTCCACCATCCTCAATGTGGCCTTTCCACCTGAAGTCATTGGACCAC
TTTTCTTCTTTCCCCTCCTCTACATGATTTTCCAGCTTGGAGAAGGGCTTCTCCTCATTGCCATATTTTG
GTGCTATGAGAAATTCAAGACTCCCAAGGATAAAACAAAAATGATCTACACAGCTGCCACAACTGAAGAA
ACAATTCCAGGAGCTCTGGGAAATGGCACCTACAAAGGGGAGGACTGCTCCCCTTGCACAGCCTAGCTCG
AGGGGGGGCCCGCGGTTCGAAGGTAAGCCTATCCCTAACCCTCTCCTCGGTCTCGATTCTACGCGTACCG
GTTAGTAATGAGTTTGGAATTAATTCTGTGGAATGTGTGTCAGTTAGGGTGTGGAAAGTCCCCAGGCTCC
CCAGCAGGCAGAAGTATGCAAAGCATGCATCTCAATTAGTCAGCAACCAGGTGTGGAAAGTCCCCAGGCT
CCCCAGCAGGCAGAAGTATGCAAAGCATGCATCTCAATTAGTCAGCAACCATAGTCCCGCCCCTAACTCC
GCCCATCCCGCCCCTAACTCCGCCCAGTTCCGCCCATTCTCCGCCCCATGGCTGACTAATTTTTTTTATT
TATGCAGAGGCCGAGGCCGCCTCTGCCTCTGAGCTATTCCAGAAGTAGTGAGGAGGCTTTTTTGGAGGCC
TAGGCTTTTGCAAAAAGCTCCCGGGAGCTTGTATATCCATTTTCGGATCTGATCAGCACGTGTTGACAAT
TAATCATCGGCATAGTATATCGGCATAGTATAATACGACAAGGTGAGGAACTAAACCATGGCCAAGCCTT
TGTCTCAAGAAGAATCCACCCTCATTGAAAGAGCAACGGCTACAATCAACAGCATCCCCATCTCTGAAGA
CTACAGCGTCGCCAGCGCAGCTCTCTCTAGCGACGGCCGCATCTTCACTGGTGTCAATGTATATCATTTT
ACTGGGGGACCTTGTGCAGAACTCGTGGTGCTGGGCACTGCTGCTGCTGCGGCAGCTGGCAACCTGACTT
GTATCGTCGCGATCGGAAATGAGAACAGGGGCATCTTGAGCCCCTGCGGACGGTGCCGACAGGTGCTTCT
CGATCTGCATCCTGGGATCAAAGCCATAGTGAAGGACAGTGATGGACAGCCGACGGCAGTTGGGATTCGT
GAATTGCTGCCCTCTGGTTATGTGTGGGAGGGCTAAGCACAATTCGAGCTCGGTACCTTTAAGACCAATG
ACTTACAAGGCAGCTGTAGATCTTAGCCACTTTTTAAAAGAAAAGGGGGGACTGGAAGGGCTAATTCACT
CCCAACGAAGACAAGATCTGCTTTTTGCTTGTACTGGGTCTCTCTGGTTAGACCAGATCTGAGCCTGGGA
GCTCTCTGGCTAACTAGGGAACCCACTGCTTAAGCCTCAATAAAGCTTGCCTTGAGTGCTTCAAGTAGTG
TGTGCCCGTCTGTTGTGTGACTCTGGTAACTAGAGATCCCTCAGACCCTTTTAGTCAGTGTGGAAAATCT
CTAGCAGTAGTAGTTCATGTCATCTTATTATTCAGTATTTATAACTTGCAAAGAAATGAATATCAGAGAG
TGAGAGGAACTTGTTTATTGCAGCTTATAATGGTTACAAATAAAGCAATAGCATCACAAATTTCACAAAT
AAAGCATTTTTTTCACTGCATTCTAGTTGTGGTTTGTCCAAACTCATCAATGTATCTTATCATGTCTGGC
TCTAGCTATCCCGCCCCTAACTCCGCCCATCCCGCCCCTAACTCCGCCCAGTTCCGCCCATTCTCCGCCC
CATGGCTGACTAATTTTTTTTATTTATGCAGAGGCCGAGGCCGCCTCGGCCTCTGAGCTATTCCAGAAGT
AGTGAGGAGGCTTTTTTGGAGGCCTAGGGACGTACCCAATTCGCCCTATAGTGAGTCGTATTACGCGCGC
TCACTGGCCGTCGTTTTACAACGTCGTGACTGGGAAAACCCTGGCGTTACCCAACTTAATCGCCTTGCAG
CACATCCCCCTTTCGCCAGCTGGCGTAATAGCGAAGAGGCCCGCACCGATCGCCCTTCCCAACAGTTGCG
CAGCCTGAATGGCGAATGGG
[124 nt withheld, positions 3661-3784]
C
[91 nt withheld, positions 3786-3876]
A
[49 nt withheld, positions 3878-3926]
CCTTTGACGTTGGAGTCCACGTTCTTT
[37 nt withheld, positions 3954-3990]
ACCCTATCTCGGTCTATTCTTTTGATTTATAAGGGATTTTGCCGATTTCGGCCTATTGGTTAAAAAATGA
GCTGATTTAACAAAAATTTAACGCGAATTTTAACAAAATATTAACGCTTACAATTTAGGTGGCACTTTTC
GGGGAAATGTGCGCGGAACCCCTATTTGTTTATTTTTCTAAATACATTCAAATATGTATCCGCTCATGAG
ACAATAACCCTGATAAATGCTTCAATAATATTGAAAAAGGAAGAGTATGAGTATTCAACATTTCCGTGTC
GCCCTTATTCCCTTTTTTGCGGCATTTTGCCTTCCTGTTTTTGCTCACCCAGAAACGCTGGTGAAAGTAA
AAGATGCTGAAGATCAGTTGGGTGCACGAGTGGGTTACATCGAACTGGATCTCAACAGCGGTAAGATCCT
TGAGAGTTTTCGCCCCGAAGAACGTTTTCCAATGATGAGCACTTTTAAAGTTCTGCTATGTGGCGCGGTA
TTATCCCGTATTGACGCCGGGCAAGAGCAACTCGGTCGCCGCATACACTATTCTCAGAATGACTTGGTTG
AGTACTCACCAGTCACAGAAAAGCATCTTACGGATGGCATGACAGTAAGAGAATTATGCAGTGCTGCCAT
AACCATGAGTGATAACACTGCGGCCAACTTACTTCTGACAACGATCGGAGGACCGAAGGAGCTAACCGCT
TTTTTGCACAACATGGGGGATCATGTAACTCGCCTTGATCGTTGGGAACCGGAGCTGAATGAAGCCATAC
CAAACGACGAGCGTGACACCACGATGCCTGTAGCAATGGCAACAACGTTGCGCAAACTATTAACTGGCGA
ACTACTTACTCTAGCTTCCCGGCAACAATTAATAGACTGGATGGAGGCGGATAAAGTTGCAGGACCACTT
CTGCGCTCGGCCCTTCCGGCTGGCTGGTTTATTGCTGATAAATCTGGAGCCGGTGAGCGTGGGTCTCGCG
GTATCATTGCAGCACTGGGGCCAGATGGTAAGCCCTCCCGTATCGTAGTTATCTACACGACGGGGAGTCA
GGCAACTATGGATGAACGAAATAGACAGATCGCTGAGATAGGTGCCTCACTGATTAAGCATTGGTAACTG
TCAGACCAAGTTTACTCATATATACTTTAGATTGATTTAAAACTTCATTTTTAATTTAAAAGGATCTAGG
TGAAGATCCTTTTTGATAATCTCATGACCAAAATCCCTTAACGTGAGTTTTCGTTCCACTGAGCGTCAGA
CCCCGTAGAAAAGATCAAAGGATCTTCTTGAGATCCTTTTTTTCTGCGCGTAATCTGCTGCTTGCAAACA
AAAAAACCACCGCTACCAGCGGTGGTTTGTTTGCCGGATCAAGAGCTACCAACTCTTTTTCCGAAGGTAA
CTGGCTTCAGCAGAGCGCAGATACCAAATACTGTTCTTCTAGTGTAGCCGTAGTTAGGCCACCACTTCAA
GAACTCTGTAGCACCGCCTACATACCTCGCTCTGCTAATCCTGTTACCAGTGGCTGCTGCCAGTGGCGAT
AAGTCGTGTCTTACCGGGTTGGACTCAAGACGATAGTTACCGGATAAGGCGCAGCGGTCGGGCTGAACGG
GGGGTTCGTGCACACAGCCCAGCTTGGAGCGAACGACCTACACCGAACTGAGATACCTACAGCGTGAGCT
ATGAGAAAGCGCCACGCTTCCCGAAGGGAGAAAGGCGGACAGGTATCCGGTAAGCGGCAGGGTCGGAACA
GGAGAGCGCACGAGGGAGCTTCCAGGGGGAAACGCCTGGTATCTTTATAGTCCTGTCGGGTTTCGCCACC
TCTGACTTGAGCGTCGATTTTTGTGATGCTCGTCAGGGGGGCGGAGCCTATGGAAAAACGCCAGCAACGC
GGCCTTTTTACGGTTCCTGGCCTTTTGCTGGCCTTTTGCTCACATGTTCTTTCCTGCGTTATCCCCTGAT
TCTGTGGATAACCGTATTACCGCCTTTGAGTGAGCTGATACCGCTCGCCGCAGCCGAACGACCGAGCGCA
GCGAGTCAGTGAGCGAGGAAGCGGAAGAGCGCCCAATACGCAAACCGCCTCTCCCCGCGCGTTGGCCGAT
TCATTAATGCAGCTGGCACGACAGGTTTCCCGACTGGAAAGCGGGCAGTGAGCGCAACGCAATTAATGTG
AGTTAGCTCACTCATTAGGCACCCCAGGCTTTACACTTTATGCTTCCGGCTCGTATGTTGTGTGGAATTG
TGAGCGGATAACAATTTCACACAGGAAACAGCTATGACCATGATTACGCCAAGCGCGCAATTAACCCTCA
CTAAAGGGAACAAAAGCTGGAGCTGCAAGCTTAATGTAGTCTTATGCAATACTCTTGTAGTCTTGCAACA
TGGTAACGATGAGTTAGCAACATGCCTTACAAGGAGAGAAAAAGCACCGTGCATGCCGATTGGTGGAAGT
AAGGTGGTACGATCGTGCCTTATTAGGAAGGCAACAGACGGGTCTGACATGGATTGGACGAACCACTGAA
TTGCCGCATTGCAGAGATATTGTATTTAAGTGCCTAGCTCGATACATAAACGGGTCTCTCTGGTTAGACC
AGATCTGAGCCTGGGAGCTCTCTGGCTAACTAGGGAACCCACTGCTTAAGCCTCAATAAAGCTTGCCTTG
AGTGCTTCAAGTAGTGTGTGCCCGTCTGTTGTGTGACTCTGGTAACTAGAGATCCCTCAGACCCTTTTAG
TCAGTGTGGAAAATCTCTAGCAGTGGCGCCCGAACAGGGACTTGAAAGCGAAAGGGAAACCAGAGGAGCT
CTCTCGACGCAGGACTCGGCTTGCTGAAGCGCGCACGGCAAGAGGCGAGGGGCGGCGACTGGTGAGTACG
CCAAAAATTTTGACTAGCGGAGGCTAGAAGGAGAGAGATGGGTGCGAGAGCGTCAGTATTAAGCGGGGGA
GAATTAGATCGCGATGGGAAAAAATTCGGTTAAGGCCAGGGGGAAAGAAAAAATATAAATTAAAACATAT
AGTATGGGCAAGCAGGGAGCTAGAACGATTCGCAGTTAATCCTGGCCTGTTAGAAACATCAGAAGGCTGT
AGACAAATACTGGGACAGCTACAACCATCCCTTCAGACAGGATCAGAAGAACTTAGATCATTATATAATA
CAGTAGCAACCCTCTATTGTGTGCATCAAAGGATAGAGATAAAAGACACCAAGGAAGCTTTAGACAAGAT
AGAGGAAGAGCAAAACAAAAGTAAGACCACCGCACAGCAAGCGGCCGCTGATCTTCAGACCTGGAGGAGG
AGATATGAGGGACAATTGGAGAAGTGAATTATATAAATATAAAGTAGTAAAAATTGAACCATTAGGAGTA
GCACCCACCAAGGCAAAGAGAAGAGTGGTGCAGAGAGAAAAAAGAGCAGTGGGAATAGGAGCTTTGTTCC
TTGGGTTCTTGGGAGCAGCAGGAAGCACTATGGGCGCAGCGTCAATGACGCTGACGGTACAGGCCAGACA
ATTATTGTCTGGTATAGTGCAGCAGCAGAACAATTTGCTGAGGGCTATTGAGGCGCAACAGCATCTGTTG
CAACTCACAGTCTGGGGCATCAAGCAGCTCCAGGCAAGAATCCTGGCTGTGGAAAGATACCTAAAGGATC
AACAGCTCCTGGGGATTTGGGGTTGCTCTGGAAAACTCATTTGCACCACTGCTGTGCCTTGGAATGCTAG
TTGGAGTAATAAATCTCTGGAACAGATTTGGAATCACACGACCTGGATGGAGTGGGACAGAGAAATTAAC
AATTACACAAGCTTAATACACTCCTTAATTGAAGAATCGCAAAACCAGCAAGAAAAGAATGAACAAGAAT
TATTGGAATTAGATAAATGGGCAAGTTTGTGGAATTGGTTTAACATAACAAATTGGCTGTGGTATATAAA
ATTATTCATAATGATAGTAGGAGGCTTGGTAGGTTTAAGAATAGTTTTTGCTGTACTTTCTATAGTGAAT
AGAGTTAGGCAGGGATATTCACCATTATCGTTTCAGACCCACCTCCCAACCCCGAGGGGACCCGACAGGC
CCGAAGGAATAGAAGAAGAAGGTGGAGAGAGAGACAGAGACAGATCCATTCGATTA
Features (pLannotate 1.2.2; 32 found; start..end, strand, type, name):
     12..32      -  misc_feature   MCS (fragment): pBluescript multiple cloning site
     42..345     +  enhancer       CMV enhancer: human cytomegalovirus immediate early enhancer
    346..549     +  promoter       CMV promoter: human cytomegalovirus (CMV) immediate early promoter
    641..665     +  CDS            3xFLAG (fragment): three tandem FLAG® epitope tags
    680..706     +  CDS            capTEV™ (fragment): composite tag for in vivo biotinylation, TEV protease cleavage, and 6xHis tagging
    707..748     +  CDS            V5 tag: epitope tag from simian virus 5
    767..1813    +  CDS            SLC10A1: NTCP_HUMAN - Also known as NTCP. Experimental evidence at protein level: Swiss-Prot protein existence level 1. (Microbial infection) Acts as a receptor for hepatitis B virus. From Homo sapiens (Human).
   1842..1883    +  CDS            V5 tag: epitope tag from simian virus 5
   1925..2254    +  promoter       SV40 promoter: SV40 enhancer and early promoter
   2302..2349    +  promoter       EM7 promoter: synthetic bacterial promoter&nbsp
   2368..2766    +  CDS            BSD: blasticidin S deaminase; Aspergillus terreus BSD; confers resistance to blasticidin
   2783..2851    +  CDS            nef (fragment): NEF_HV1Z2 - Experimental evidence at protein level: Swiss-Prot protein existence level 1. Extracellular Nef protein targets CD4(+) T-lymphocytes for apoptosis by interacting with CXCR4 surface receptors. From Human immunodeficiency virus type 1 group M subtype D (isolate Z2/CDC-Z34) (HIV-1).
   2853..3086    +  LTR            3' LTR (ΔU3): self-inactivating 3' long terminal repeat (LTR) from HIV-1
   3158..3279    +  polyA_signal   SV40 poly(A) signal: SV40 polyadenylation signal
   3319..3454    +  rep_origin     SV40 ori: SV40 origin of replication
   3475..3493    -  promoter       T7 promoter: promoter for bacteriophage T7 RNA polymerase
   3501..3656    +  CDS            lacZα (fragment): LacZα fragment of β-galactosidase; lacZ fragment
   3661..4089    +  rep_origin     f1 ori (sequence partly withheld): f1 bacteriophage origin of replication; arrow indicates direction of (+) strand synthesis
   4142..4246    +  promoter       AmpR promoter: bla
   4247..5107    +  CDS            AmpR: β-lactamase; bla; confers resistance to ampicillin, carbenicillin, and related antibiotics
   5278..5866    +  rep_origin     ori: high-copy-number ColE1/pMB1/pBR322/pUC origin of replication
   6049..6141    +  CDS            lacI (fragment): lac repressor; lacI; The lac repressor binds to the lac operator to inhibit transcription in E. coli. This inhibition can be relieved by adding lactose or isopropyl-β-D-thiogalactopyranoside (IPTG).
   6154..6175    +  protein_bind   CAP binding site: CAP binding activates transcription in the presence of cAMP. E. coli catabolite activator protein
   6190..6220    +  promoter       lac promoter: promoter for the E. coli lac operon
   6228..6244    +  protein_bind   lac operator: The lac repressor binds to the lac operator to inhibit transcription in E. coli. This inhibition can be relieved by adding lactose or isopropyl-β-D-thiogalactopyranoside (IPTG). lac repressor encoded by lacI
   6289..6307    +  promoter       T3 promoter: promoter for bacteriophage T3 RNA polymerase
   6335..6561    +  promoter       RSV promoter: Rous sarcoma virus enhancer/promoter
   6562..6742    +  LTR            5' LTR (truncated): truncated 5' long terminal repeat (LTR) from HIV-1
   6789..6914    +  misc_feature   HIV-1 Ψ: packaging signal of human immunodeficiency virus type 1
   6898..7261    +  CDS            HIV-1 gag (fragment): gag protein from human immunodeficiency virus 1; gag
   7407..7640    +  misc_feature   RRE: The Rev response element (RRE) of HIV-1 allows for Rev-dependent mRNA export from the nucleus to the cytoplasm.
   8017..11      +  CDS            Rev (fragment) (across the origin): human immunodeficiency virus 1 (HIV-1) Rev protein; rev; enhances nuclear export of unspliced and incompletely spliced viral mRNAs
