[The description below was written by a language model from this plasmid's Addgene catalogue record and pLannotate feature annotations shown in this document.]
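Description:
pLenti6MFV SLC10A1 is a third-generation-style, self-inactivating HIV-1 lentiviral transfer plasmid built on the pLenti6M-FLAG-V5 backbone for expressing human SLC10A1, which encodes NTCP, the sodium/bile acid cotransporter that also serves as the hepatitis B virus entry receptor. In bacteria the 8.1 kb plasmid is maintained by a high-copy ColE1/pUC origin and selected with ampicillin through the β-lactamase gene. An f1 origin and remnants of a pBluescript-type lac/T3/T7 region are also present in the backbone.

The viral genome is transcribed from a chimeric RSV promoter fused to a truncated 5′ LTR, making production Tat-independent. It carries the Ψ packaging signal with a gag fragment, the Rev response element for Rev-dependent nuclear export, and a ΔU3 3′ LTR that inactivates LTR promoter activity after integration, followed by an SV40 polyadenylation signal and SV40 origin. No cPPT or WPRE is annotated.

Within the provirus, the CMV enhancer/promoter drives the SLC10A1 coding sequence. Upstream of it lie short matches to FLAG and a TEV/His-type composite tag plus a complete V5 epitope, and a second V5 tag follows the gene. The table alone does not confirm which of these tags are in frame with the transporter. A downstream SV40 promoter/EM7 cassette expresses blasticidin S deaminase, allowing blasticidin selection of transduced or transfected cells.

The construct is suited to transient expression or to generating stable NTCP-expressing mammalian cell lines by lentiviral transduction. The record states its purpose only as NTCP expression in mammalian cells, and the cloning sites used for the insert are not recorded.
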