Addgene plasmid #194130: pLenti6MFV SLC10A1
Purpose: Expresses NTCP (SLC10A1) protein in mammalian cells
Depositing lab: Jun Liu. Depositing organization: Johns Hopkins University and School of Medicine.
Backbone
  Vector backbone: pLenti6M-FLAG-V5
  Vector type: Mammalian Expression, Lentiviral
Growth in bacteria
  Bacterial resistance: Ampicillin, 100 μg/mL
  Growth temperature: 30°C
  Growth strain: NEB Stable
  Copy number: High Copy
Gene/Insert
  Gene/Insert name: SLC10A1
  Species: H. sapiens (human)
  Entrez Gene: SLC10A1 (a.k.a. FHCA2, NTCP)
  Cloning method: Restriction Enzyme; 5′ cloning site unknown (unknown if destroyed); 3′ cloning site unknown (unknown if destroyed)
  Sequencing primers: 5′ unknown
Terms and licenses: Academic/Nonprofit Terms; Industry Terms: Not Available to Industry
How to cite: pLenti6MFV SLC10A1 was a gift from Jun Liu (Addgene plasmid # 194130 ; http://n2t.net/addgene:194130 ; RRID:Addgene_194130)
